Addgene plasmid #209765: pAAV-hsyn-dMASS_1_WPRE
Purpose: AAV virus production for neuronal expression of dMASS_1 under hSyn promoter
Depositing lab: Andre Berndt. Depositing organization: University of Washington. Publication: Optogenetic Microwell Array Screening System: A High-Throughput Engineering Platform for Genetically Encoded Fluorescent Indicators. Rappleye M, Wait SJ, Lee JD, Siebart JC, Torp L, Smith N, Muster J, Matreyek KA, Fowler DM, Berndt A. ACS Sens. 2023 Nov 24;8(11):4233-4244. doi: 10.1021/acssensors.3c01573. Epub 2023 Nov 13. PubMed 37956352.
Backbone
  Vector backbone: AAV
  Backbone size w/o insert (bp): 6504
  Vector type: Mammalian Expression, AAV
Growth in bacteria
  Bacterial resistance: Ampicillin, 100 μg/mL
  Growth temperature: 30°C
  Growth strain: NEB Stable
  Copy number: High Copy
Gene/Insert
  Gene/Insert name: dMASS_1
Terms and licenses: Academic/Nonprofit Terms; Industry Terms: Not Available to Industry
How to cite: pAAV-hsyn-dMASS_1_WPRE was a gift from Andre Berndt (Addgene plasmid # 209765 ; http://n2t.net/addgene:209765 ; RRID:Addgene_209765)
