[The description below was written by a language model from this plasmid's Addgene catalogue record and pLannotate feature annotations shown in this document.]
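Description:
pAAV-hsyn-dMASS_1_WPRE is an adeno-associated virus transfer plasmid intended for producing recombinant AAV that expresses the dMASS_1 indicator in neurons. It is maintained in E. coli through a high-copy ColE1/pUC-type origin and selected with ampicillin via the β-lactamase gene and its bla promoter; an f1 phage origin is also present. Small lacZα, lacI and SV40 large T antigen fragments in the annotation appear to be backbone remnants rather than functional parts. The catalogue lists a backbone size of 6,504 bp, whereas the sequenced record is 6,336 nt in total, so these figures do not agree.

The expression cassette lies between two AAV2 inverted terminal repeats, which are the cis elements needed for replication and packaging of the intervening DNA into AAV capsids when helper functions are supplied. Within them, the human synapsin I promoter confers neuron-specific transcription of the dMASS_1 open reading frame. The automated annotation of this insert shows a short FLAG epitope match near the start, then a segment resembling a human dopamine receptor (called as DRD5), a GFP-derived fluorescent protein module, and a further receptor-like segment matched to rat β1-adrenergic receptor. This layout is consistent with a GPCR-based sensor in which a fluorescent protein is inserted into a receptor scaffold, although the homology calls are partial, and the record itself does not state the exact receptor origin or the ligand detected. Downstream, a WPRE enhances transcript stability and expression, and an SV40 polyadenylation signal is annotated before the second ITR, though on the opposite strand. The associated work concerns high-throughput engineering of genetically encoded fluorescent indicators, and the plasmid serves for viral delivery of this variant to neurons.
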