Features (pLannotate 1.2.2; 18 found; start..end, strand, type, name):
     75..179     -  promoter       AmpR promoter: bla
    232..660     -  rep_origin     f1 ori (sequence partly withheld): f1 bacteriophage origin of replication; arrow indicates direction of (+) strand synthesis
    665..734     -  CDS            lacZα (fragment): LacZα fragment of β-galactosidase; lacZ fragment
    729..861     -  repeat_region  AAV2 ITR (fragment): inverted terminal repeat of adeno-associated virus serotype 2 inverted
    943..1390    +  promoter       hSyn promoter: human synapsin I promoter; confers neuron-specific expression (Kügler et al., 2003)
   1412..1429    +  misc_feature   MCS (fragment): pUC18/19 multiple cloning site
   1498..1518    +  CDS            3xFLAG (fragment): three tandem FLAG® epitope tags
   1588..2187    +  CDS            DRD5 (fragment): DRD5_HUMAN - Also known as DRD1B, DRD1L2. Experimental evidence at protein level: Swiss-Prot protein existence level 1. Dopamine receptor whose activity is mediated by G proteins which activate adenylyl cyclase. From Homo sapiens (Human).
   2206..2928    +  CDS            cEGFP: cEGFP is a basic (constitutively fluorescent) green fluorescent protein published in 2008, derived from Aequorea victoria.
   2947..3198    +  CDS            Adrb1 (fragment): ADRB1_RAT - Also known as Adrb1r. Experimental evidence at protein level: Swiss-Prot protein existence level 1. Beta-adrenergic receptors mediate the catecholamine-induced activation of adenylate cyclase through the action of G proteins. This receptor binds epinephrine and norepinephrine with approximately equal affinity. Mediates Ras activation through G(s)-alpha- and cAMP-mediated signaling (By similarity). Involved in the regulation of sleep/wake behaviors (By similarity). From Rattus norvegicus (Rat).
   3505..4093    +  misc_feature   WPRE: woodchuck hepatitis virus posttranscriptional regulatory element
   4094..4113    +  misc_feature   MCS (fragment): pBluescript multiple cloning site
   4142..4263    -  polyA_signal   SV40 poly(A) signal: SV40 polyadenylation signal
   4286..4354    -  CDS            large T antigen (fragment): large T antigen from SV40 (simian virus 40)
   4425..4558    +  repeat_region  AAV2 ITR: inverted terminal repeat of adeno-associated virus serotype 2 inverted
   4552..4608    -  CDS            lacI (fragment): lac repressor; lacI; The lac repressor binds to the lac operator to inhibit transcription in E. coli. This inhibition can be relieved by adding lactose or isopropyl-β-D-thiogalactopyranoside (IPTG).
   4791..5379    -  rep_origin     ori: high-copy-number ColE1/pMB1/pBR322/pUC origin of replication
   5550..74      -  CDS            AmpR (across the origin): β-lactamase; bla; confers resistance to ampicillin, carbenicillin, and related antibiotics
>Addgene plasmid #209765 | pAAV-hsyn-dMASS_1_WPRE | addgene full sequence | sequence record 414408 | Addgene NGS Result
GGGTGAGCAAAAACAGGAAGGCAAAATGCCGCAAAAAAGGGAATAAGGGCGACACGGAAATGTTGAATAC
TCATACTCTTCCTTTTTCAATATTATTGAAGCATTTATCAGGGTTATTGTCTCATGAGCGGATACATATT
TGAATGTATTTAGAAAAATAAACAAATAGGGGTTCCGCGCACATTTCCCCGAAAAGTGCCACCTAAATTG
TAAGCGTTAATATTTTGTTAAAATTCGCGTTAAATTTTTGTTAAATCAGCTCATTTTTTAACCAATAGGC
CGAAATCGGCAAAATCCCTTATAAATCAAAAGAATAGACCGAGATAGGGT
[37 nt withheld, positions 331-367]
AAAGAACGTGGACTCCAACGTCAAAGG
[49 nt withheld, positions 395-443]
T
[91 nt withheld, positions 445-535]
G
[124 nt withheld, positions 537-660]
CCCATTCGCCATTCAGGCTGCGCAACTGTTGGGAAGGGCGATCGGTGCGGGCCTCTTCGCTATTACGCCA
GCTGCGCGCTCGCTCGCTCACTGAGGCCGCCCGGGCAAAGCCCGGGCGTCGGGCGACCTTTGGTCGCCCG
GCCTCAGTGAGCGAGCGAGCGCGCAGAGAGGGAGTGGCCAACTCCATCACTAGGGGTTCCTTGTAGTTAA
TGATTAACCCGCCATGCTACTTATCTACGTAGCCATGCTCTAGGAAGATCTCTGCAGAGGGCCCTGCGTA
TGAGTGCAAGTGGGTTTTAGGACCAGGATGAGGCGGGGTGGGGGTGCCTACCTGACGACCGACCCCGACC
CACTGGACAAGCACCCAACCCCCATTCCCCAAATTGCGCATCCCCTATCAGAGAGGGGGAGGGGAAACAG
GATGCGGCGAGGCGCGTGCGCACTGCCAGCTTCAGCACCGCGGACAGTGCCTTCGCCCCCGCCTGGCGGC
GCGCGCCACCGCCGCCTCAGCACTGAAGGCGCGCTGACGTCACTCGCCGGTCCCCCGCAAACTCCCCTTC
CCGGCCACCTTGGTCGCGTCCGCGCCGCCGCCGGCCCAGCCGGACCGCACCACGCGAGGCGCGAGATAGG
GGGGCACGGGCGCGACCATCTGCGCTGCGGCGCCGGCGACTCAGCGCTGCCTCAGTCTGCGGTGGGCAGC
GGAGGAGTCGTGTCGTGCCTGAGAGCGCAGTCGAATTCAAGCTGCTAGCAAGGATCCTCTAGAGTCGACT
CCGGAGCCACCTGCGCGCCATGAAGACGATCATCGCCCTGAGCTACATCTTCTGCCTGGTGTTCGCCGAC
TACAAGGACGATGATGACGCCATGAGGACTCTGAACACCTCTGCCATGGACGGGACTGGGCTGGTGGTGG
AGAGGGACTTCTCTGTTCGTATCCTCACTGCCTGTTTCCTGTCGCTGCTCATCCTGTCCACGCTCCTGGG
GAACACGCTGGTCTGTGCTGCCGTTATCAGGTTCCGACACCTGCGGTCCAAGGTGACCAACTTCTTTGTC
ATCTCCTTGGCTGTGTCAGATCTCTTGGTGGCCGTCCTGGTCATGCCCTGGAAGGCAGTGGCTGAGATTG
CTGGCTTCTGGCCCTTTGGGTCCTTCTGTAACATCTGGGTGGCCTTTGACATCATGTGCTCCACTGCATC
CATCCTCAACCTCTGTGTGATCAGCGTGGACAGGTATTGGGCTATCTCCAGCCCTTTCCGGTATGAGAGA
AAGATGACCCCCAAGGCAGCCTTCATCCTGATCAGTGTGGCATGGACCTTGTCTGTACTCATCTCCTTCA
TCCCAGTGCAGCTCAGCTGGCACAAGGCAAAACCCACAAGCCCCTCTGATGGAAATGCCACTTCCCTGGC
TGAGACCATAGACAACTGTGACTCCAGCCTCAGCAGGACATATGCCATCTCATCCTCTGTAATCAGCTTT
TACATCCCTGTGGCCATCATGATTGTCACCTACACCAGGATCTACAGGATTGCTCAGAAACTGAGCTCAG
GTTGTAACGTCTATATCAAGGCCGACAAGCAGAAGAACGGCATCAAGGCGAACTTCAAGATCCGCCACAA
CATCGAGGACGGCGGCGTGCAGCTCGCCTACCACTACCAGCAGAACACCCCCATCGGCGACGGCCCCGTG
CTGCTGCCCGACAACCACTACCTGAGCGTGCAGTCCAAACTTTCGAAAGACCCCAACGAGAAGCGCGATC
ACATGGTCCTGCTGGAGTTCGTGACCGCCGCCGGGATCACTCTCGGCATGGACGAGCTGTACAAGGGCGG
TACCGGAGGGAGCATGGTGAGCAAGGGCGAGGAGCTGTTCACCGGGGTGGTGCCCATCCTGGTCGAGCTG
GACGGCGACGTAAACGGCCACAAGTTCAGCGTGTCCGGCGAGGGTGAGGGCGATGCCACCTACGGCAAGC
TGACCCTGAAGTTCATCTGCACCACCGGCAAGCTGCCCGTGCCCTGGCCCACCCTCGTGACCACCCTGAC
CTACGGCGTGCAGTGCTTCAGCCGCTACCCCGACCACATGAAGCAGCACGACTTCTTCAAGTCCGCCATG
CCCGAAGGCTACATCCAGGAGCGCACCATCTTCTTCAAGGACGACGGCAACTACAAGACCCGCGCCGAGG
TGAAGTTCGAGGGCGACACCCTGGTGAACCGCATCGAGCTGAAGGGCATCGACTTCAAGGAGGACGGCAA
CATCCTGGGGCACAAGCTGGAGTACAACCGGTTGGACCAACTGAAAAGAGAAACTAAAGTCCTGAAGACT
CTGTCGGTGATCATGGGTGTGTTTGTGTGCTGTTGGCTACCTTTCTTCATCTTGAACTGCATTTTGCCCT
TCTGTGGGTCTGGGGAGACGCAGCCCTTCTGCATTGATTCCAACACCTTTGACGTGTTTGTGTGGTTTGG
GTGGGCTAATTCATCCTTGAACCCCATCATTTATGCCTTTAATGCTGATTTTCGGAAGGCATTTTCAACC
CTCTTAGGATGCTACAGACTTTGCCCTGCGACGAATAATGCCATAGAGACGGTGAGTATCAATAACAATG
GGGCCGCGATGTTTTCCAGCCATCATGAGCCACGAGGCTCCATCTCCAAGGAGTGCAATCTGGTTTACCT
GATCCCACATGCTGTGGGCTCCTCTGAGGACCTGAAAAAGGAGGAGGCAGCTGGCATCGCCAGACCCTTG
GAGAAGCTGTCCCCAGCCCTATCGGTCATATTGGACTATGACACTGACGTCTCTCTGGAGAAGATCCAAC
CCATCACACAAAACGGTCAGCACCCAACCTGAAAGCTTATCGATAATCAACCTCTGGATTACAAAATTTG
TGAAAGATTGACTGGTATTCTTAACTATGTTGCTCCTTTTACGCTATGTGGATACGCTGCTTTAATGCCT
TTGTATCATGCTATTGCTTCCCGTATGGCTTTCATTTTCTCCTCCTTGTATAAATCCTGGTTGCTGTCTC
TTTATGAGGAGTTGTGGCCCGTTGTCAGGCAACGTGGCGTGGTGTGCACTGTGTTTGCTGACGCAACCCC
CACTGGTTGGGGCATTGCCACCACCTGTCAGCTCCTTTCCGGGACTTTCGCTTTCCCCCTCCCTATTGCC
ACGGCGGAACTCATCGCCGCCTGCCTTGCCCGCTGCTGGACAGGGGCTCGGCTGTTGGGCACTGACAATT
CCGTGGTGTTGTCGGGGAAATCATCGTCCTTTCCTTGGCTGCTCGCCTGTGTTGCCACCTGGATTCTGCG
CGGGACGTCCTTCTGCTACGTCCCTTCGGCCCTCAATCCAGCGGACCTTCCTTCCCGCGGCCTGCTGCCG
GCTCTGCGGCCTCTTCCGCGTCTTCGCCTTCGCCCTCAGACGAGTCGGATCTCCCTTTGGGCCGCCTCCC
CGCATCGATACCGTCGACCTCGACCCGGGCGGCCGCTTCGAGCAGACATGATAAGATACATTGATGAGTT
TGGACAAACCACAACTAGAATGCAGTGAAAAAAATGCTTTATTTGTGAAATTTGTGATGCTATTGCTTTA
TTTGTAACCATTATAAGCTGCAATAAACAAGTTAACAACAACAATTGCATTCATTTTATGTTTCAGGTTC
AGGGGGAGATGTGGGAGGTTTTTTAAAGCAAGTAAAACCTCTACAAATGTGGTAAAATCGATAAGGATCT
TCCTAGAGCATGGCTACGTAGATAAGTAGCATGGCGGGTTAATCATTAACTACAAGGAACCCCTAGTGAT
GGAGTTGGCCACTCCCTCTCTGCGCGCTCGCTCGCTCACTGAGGCCGGGCGACCAAAGGTCGCCCGACGC
CCGGGCTTTGCCCGGGCGGCCTCAGTGAGCGAGCGAGCGCGCAGCTGCATTAATGAATCGGCCAACGCGC
GGGGAGAGGCGGTTTGCGTATTGGGCGCTCTTCCGCTTCCTCGCTCACTGACTCGCTGCGCTCGGTCGTT
CGGCTGCGGCGAGCGGTATCAGCTCACTCAAAGGCGGTAATACGGTTATCCACAGAATCAGGGGATAACG
CAGGAAAGAACATGTGAGCAAAAGGCCAGCAAAAAGCCAGGAACCGTAAAAAGGCCGCGTTGCTGGCGTT
TTTCCATAGGCTCCGCCCCCCTGACGAGCATCACAAAAATCGACGCTCAAGTCAGAGGTGGCGAAACCCG
ACAGGACTATAAAGATACCAGGCGTTTCCCCCTGGAAGCTCCCTCGTGCGCTCTCCTGTTCCGACCCTGC
CGCTTACCGGATACCTGTCCGCCTTTCTCCCTTCGGGAAGCGTGGCGCTTTCTCATAGCTCACGCTGTAG
GTATCTCAGTTCGGTGTAGGTCGTTCGCTCCAAGCTGGGCTGTGTGCACGAACCCCCCGTTCAGCCCGAC
CGCTGCGCCTTATCCGGTAACTATCGTCTTGAGTCCAACCCGGTAAGACACGACTTATCGCCACTGGCAG
CAGCCACTGGTAACAGGATTAGCAGAGCGAGGTATGTAGGCGGTGCTACAGAGTTCTTGAAGTGGTGGCC
TAACTACGGCTACACTAGAAGAACAGTATTTGGTATCTGCGCTCTGCTGAAGCCAGTTACCTTCGGAAAA
AGAGTTGGTAGCTCTTGATCCGGCAAACAAACCACCGCTGGTAGCGGTGGTTTTTTTGTTTGCAAGCAGC
AGATTACGCGCAGAAAAAAAGGATCTCAAGAAGATCCTTTGATCTTTTCTACGGGGTCTGACGCTCAGTG
GAACGAAAACTCACGTTAAGGGATTTTGGTCATGAGATTATCAAAAAGGATCTTCACCTAGATCCTTTTA
AATTAAAAATGAAGTTTTAAATCAATCTAAAGTATATATGAGTAAACTTGGTCTGACAGTTACCAATGCT
TAATCAGTGAGGCACCTATCTCAGCGATCTGTCTATTTCGTTCATCCATAGTTGCCTGACTCCCCGTCGT
GTAGATAACTACGATACGGGAGGGCTTACCATCTGGCCCCAGTGCTGCAATGATACCGCGAGACCCACGC
TCACCGGCTCCAGATTTATCAGCAATAAACCAGCCAGCCGGAAGGGCCGAGCGCAGAAGTGGTCCTGCAA
CTTTATCCGCCTCCATCCAGTCTATTAATTGTTGCCGGGAAGCTAGAGTAAGTAGTTCGCCAGTTAATAG
TTTGCGCAACGTTGTTGCCATTGCTACAGGCATCGTGGTGTCACGCTCGTCGTTTGGTATGGCTTCATTC
AGCTCCGGTTCCCAACGATCAAGGCGAGTTACATGATCCCCCATGTTGTGCAAAAAAGCGGTTAGCTCCT
TCGGTCCTCCGATCGTTGTCAGAAGTAAGTTGGCCGCAGTGTTATCACTCATGGTTATGGCAGCACTGCA
TAATTCTCTTACTGTCATGCCATCCGTAAGATGCTTTTCTGTGACTGGTGAGTACTCAACCAAGTCATTC
TGAGAATAGTGTATGCGGCGACCGAGTTGCTCTTGCCCGGCGTCAATACGGGATAATACCGCGCCACATA
GCAGAACTTTAAAAGTGCTCATCATTGGAAAACGTTCTTCGGGGCGAAAACTCTCAAGGATCTTACCGCT
GTTGAGATCCAGTTCGATGTAACCCACTCGTGCACCCAACTGATCTTCAGCATCTTTTACTTTCACCAGC
GTTTCT
